Addgene plasmid #20407: pcDNA 3.1 AnxA6
Depositing lab: Carlos Enrich. Depositing organization: Universitat de Barcelona. Publication: Annexin A6 inhibits Ras signalling in breast cancer cells. Vila de Muga S, Timpson P, Cubells L, Evans R, Hayes TE, Rentero C, Hegemann A, Reverter M, Leschner J, Pol A, Tebar F, Daly RJ, Enrich C, Grewal T. Oncogene. 2009 Jan 22. 28(3):363-77. 10.1038/onc.2008.386 PubMed 18850003.
Backbone
  Vector backbone: pcDNA3.1 (+)
  Backbone manufacturer: Invitrogen
  Backbone size w/o insert (bp): 5428
  Vector type: Mammalian Expression
  Selectable markers: Neomycin (select with G418)
Growth in bacteria
  Bacterial resistance: Ampicillin, 100 μg/mL
  Growth temperature: 37°C
  Growth strain: DH5alpha
  Copy number: High Copy
Gene/Insert
  Gene/Insert name: AnxA6
  Species: R. norvegicus (rat)
  Entrez Gene: Anxa6 (a.k.a. Anx6, CPB-II)
  Cloning method: Restriction Enzyme; 5′ cloning site HindIII (not destroyed); 3′ cloning site XbaI (not destroyed)
  Sequencing primers: 5′ CMV-F; 3′ BGH-rev
Terms and licenses: Academic/Nonprofit Terms; Industry Terms: Not Available to Industry
Depositor comments: AnxA6 was cut out of pGEMT with HindIII and XbaI and ligated into pcDNA3.1 + with HindIII and XbaI
How to cite: pcDNA 3.1 AnxA6 was a gift from Carlos Enrich (Addgene plasmid # 20407 ; http://n2t.net/addgene:20407 ; RRID:Addgene_20407)
