[The description below was written by a language model from this plasmid's Addgene catalogue record.]
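Description:
pcDNA 3.1 AnxA6 is a mammalian expression plasmid built on the commercial pcDNA3.1(+) backbone (5428 bp without insert) and carrying the rat (Rattus norvegicus) annexin A6 gene, Anxa6. It is maintained in E. coli as a high-copy plasmid under ampicillin selection. A neomycin resistance marker allows G418 selection of transfected mammalian cells, so the construct suits both transient expression and the derivation of stable lines.

The AnxA6 insert was excised from a pGEMT intermediate with HindIII and XbaI and ligated into the same sites of the pcDNA3.1(+) polylinker; both sites remain intact, so the insert can be released or transferred again. No feature table is provided. However, the listed sequencing primers (CMV forward and BGH reverse) fit the standard layout of this backbone, in which the polylinker lies between the strong constitutive CMV immediate-early promoter and the bovine growth hormone polyadenylation signal. The record lists no epitope tag, fusion partner or mutation and does not give the insert size, so the protein is presumably expressed untagged.

Annexin A6 is a calcium-dependent, membrane-binding member of the annexin family. The associated publication concerns its inhibition of Ras signalling in breast cancer cells, which points to the plasmid's use for ectopic overexpression of AnxA6 in cultured mammalian cells to examine its effects on Ras pathway activity and related signalling.
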