>Addgene plasmid #20407 | pcDNA 3.1 AnxA6 | addgene partial sequence | sequence record 26153 | 20407 with CMV-f
GCNGAGCTCTCTGGCTANCTAGAGAACCCACTGCTTACTGGCTTATCGAAATTAATACGACTCACTATAG
GGAGACCCAAGCTTGCCGCCACCATGGCCAAAATAGCACAGGGTGCCATGTACCGAGGCTCTGTCCACGA
CTTCGCAGACTTTGATGCAAATCAGGATGCCGAGGCTTTGTACACAGCCATGAAGGGCTTCGGCAGTGAC
AAGGAGTCCATATTGGAGCTGATCACCTCCCGCAGCAACAAGCAGAGGCAGGAGATCTGCCAGAGTTACA
AGTCCCTCTATGGCAAGGACCTCATCGCAGACTTGAAGTATGAGTTGACAGGGAAGTTCGAGCGACTGAT
AGTGAACCTGATGAGGCCGCTTGCCTATTGTGACGCCAAAGAGATTAAAGACGCTATCTCGGGCATTGGC
ACTGATGAGAAGTGCCTCATTGAAATTTTGGCTTCCCGGACCAATGAGCAGATACACCAGCTGGTGGCCG
CATACAAAGATGCCTATGAGAGAGACCTGGAGTCTGACATCATTGGAGACACTTCAGGCCACTTCCAGAA
GATGCTGGTGGTACTGCTCCAGGGAACCCGGGAGAATGACGATGTTGTGAGTGAGGACTTGGTCCAGCAG
GATGTCCAGGACCTGTATGAGGCAGGGGAATTGAAATGGGGAACAGATGAGGCCCAGTTCATCTATATCT
TGGGAAACCGTAGCAAACAGCACCTACGATTGGTGTTTGATGAGTACCTGAAGACCACAGGGAAGCCCAT
CGAAGCCAGTATCAGANGGGAGCTGTCTGGAGACTTTGAGAAGCTGANGTTGGCCGTGGTGAAGTGCATC
CGAAGTACCCCGGAGTATTTTGCTGAAAGGNTGTTCAAAGCCATGAAGGC
